>Addgene plasmid #77873 | BRDT gRNA (BRDN0001145879) | addgene full sequence | sequence record 188564 | Addgene Assembled Sequence
CCCGGGTGCAAAGATGGATAAAGTTTTAAACAGAGAGGAATCTTTGCAGCTAATGGACCTTCTAGGTCTT
GAAAGGAGTGGGAATTGGCTCCGGTGCCCGTCAGTGGGCAGAGCGCACATCGCCCACAGTCCCCGAGAAG
TTGGGGGGAGGGGTCGGCAATTGATCCGGTGCCTAGAGAAGGTGGCGCGGGGTAAACTGGGAAAGTGATG
TCGTGTACTGGCTCCGCCTTTTTCCCGAGGGTGGGGGAGAACCGTATATAAGTGCAGTAGTCGCCGTGAA
CGTTCTTTTTCGCAACGGGTTTGCCGCCAGAACACAGGTAAGTGCCGTGTGTGGTTCCCGCGGGCCTGGC
CTCTTTACGGGTTATGGCCCTTGCGTGCCTTGAATTACTTCCACCTGGCTGCAGTACGTGATTCTTGATC
CCGAGCTTCGGGTTGGAAGTGGGTGGGAGAGTTCGAGGCCTTGCGCTTAAGGAGCCCCTTCGCCTCGTGC
TTGAGTTGAGGCCTGGCCTGGGCGCTGGGGCCGCCGCGTGCGAATCTGGTGGCACCTTCGCGCCTGTCTC
GCTGCTTTCGATAAGTCTCTAGCCATTTAAAATTTTTGATGACCTGCTGCGACGCTTTTTTTCTGGCAAG
ATAGTCTTGTAAATGCGGGCCAAGATCTGCACACTGGTATTTCGGTTTTTGGGGCCGCGGGCGGCGACGG
GGCCCGTGCGTCCCAGCGCACATGTTCGGCGAGGCGGGGCCTGCGAGCGCGGCCACCGAGAATCGGACGG
GGGTAGTCTCAAGCTGGCCGGCCTGCTCTGGTGCCTGGCCTCGCGCCGCCGTGTATCGCCCCGCCCTGGG
CGGCAAGGCTGGCCCGGTCGGCACCAGTTGCGTGAGCGGAAAGATGGCCGCTTCCCGGCCCTGCTGCAGG
GAGCTCAAAATGGAGGACGCGGCGCTCGGGAGAGCGGGCGGGTGAGTCACCCACACAAAGGAAAAGGGCC
TTTCCGTCCTCAGCCGTCGCTTCATGTGACTCCACGGAGTACCGGGCGCCGTCCAGGCACCTCGATTAGT
TCTCGAGCTTTTGGAGTACGTCGTCTTTAGGTTGGGGGGAGGGGTTTTATGCGATGGAGTTTCCCCACAC
TGAGTGGGTGGAGACTGAAGTTAGGCCAGCTTGGCACTTGATGTAATTCTCCTTGGAATTTGCCCTTTTT
GAGTTTGGATCTTGGTTCATTCTCAAGCCTCAGACAGTGGTTCAAAGTTTTTTTCTTCCATTTCAGGTGT
CGTGACGTACGGCCACCATGACCGAGTACAAGCCCACGGTGCGCCTCGCCACCCGCGACGACGTCCCCAG
GGCCGTACGCACCCTCGCCGCCGCGTTCGCCGACTACCCCGCCACGCGCCACACCGTCGATCCGGACCGC
CACATCGAGCGGGTCACCGAGCTGCAAGAACTCTTCCTCACGCGCGTCGGGCTCGACATCGGCAAGGTGT
GGGTCGCGGACGACGGCGCCGCCGTGGCGGTCTGGACCACGCCGGAGAGCGTCGAAGCGGGGGCGGTGTT
CGCCGAGATCGGCCCGCGCATGGCCGAGTTGAGCGGTTCCCGGCTGGCCGCGCAGCAACAGATGGAAGGC
CTCCTGGCGCCGCACCGGCCCAAGGAGCCCGCGTGGTTCCTGGCCACCGTCGGAGTCTCGCCCGACCACC
AGGGCAAGGGTCTGGGCAGCGCCGTCGTGCTCCCCGGAGTGGAGGCGGCCGAGCGCGCCGGGGTGCCCGC
CTTCCTGGAGACCTCCGCGCCCCGCAACCTCCCCTTCTACGAGCGGCTCGGCTTCACCGTCACCGCCGAC
GTCGAGGTGCCCGAAGGACCGCGCACCTGGTGCATGACCCGCAAGCCCGGTGCCTGAACGCGTTAAGTCG
ACAATCAACCTCTGGATTACAAAATTTGTGAAAGATTGACTGGTATTCTTAACTATGTTGCTCCTTTTAC
GCTATGTGGATACGCTGCTTTAATGCCTTTGTATCATGCTATTGCTTCCCGTATGGCTTTCATTTTCTCC
TCCTTGTATAAATCCTGGTTGCTGTCTCTTTATGAGGAGTTGTGGCCCGTTGTCAGGCAACGTGGCGTGG
TGTGCACTGTGTTTGCTGACGCAACCCCCACTGGTTGGGGCATTGCCACCACCTGTCAGCTCCTTTCCGG
GACTTTCGCTTTCCCCCTCCCTATTGCCACGGCGGAACTCATCGCCGCCTGCCTTGCCCGCTGCTGGACA
GGGGCTCGGCTGTTGGGCACTGACAATTCCGTGGTGTTGTCGGGGAAATCATCGTCCTTTCCTTGGCTGC
TCGCCTGTGTTGCCACCTGGATTCTGCGCGGGACGTCCTTCTGCTACGTCCCTTCGGCCCTCAATCCAGC
GGACCTTCCTTCCCGCGGCCTGCTGCCGGCTCTGCGGCCTCTTCCGCGTCTTCGCCTTCGCCCTCAGACG
AGTCGGATCTCCCTTTGGGCCGCCTCCCCGCGTCGACTTTAAGACCAATGACTTACAAGGCAGCTGTAGA
TCTTAGCCACTTTTTAAAAGAAAAGGGGGGACTGGAAGGGCTAATTCACTCCCAACGAAGACAAGATCTG
CTTTTTGCTTGTACTGGGTCTCTCTGGTTAGACCAGATCTGAGCCTGGGAGCTCTCTGGCTAACTAGGGA
ACCCACTGCTTAAGCCTCAATAAAGCTTGCCTTGAGTGCTTCAAGTAGTGTGTGCCCGTCTGTTGTGTGA
CTCTGGTAACTAGAGATCCCTCAGACCCTTTTAGTCAGTGTGGAAAATCTCTAGCAGTACGTATAGTAGT
TCATGTCATCTTATTATTCAGTATTTATAACTTGCAAAGAAATGAATATCAGAGAGTGAGAGGAACTTGT
TTATTGCAGCTTATAATGGTTACAAATAAAGCAATAGCATCACAAATTTCACAAATAAAGCATTTTTTTC
ACTGCATTCTAGTTGTGGTTTGTCCAAACTCATCAATGTATCTTATCATGTCTGGCTCTAGCTATCCCGC
CCCTAACTCCGCCCATCCCGCCCCTAACTCCGCCCAGTTCCGCCCATTCTCCGCCCCATGGCTGACTAAT
TTTTTTTATTTATGCAGAGGCCGAGGCCGCCTCGGCCTCTGAGCTATTCCAGAAGTAGTGAGGAGGCTTT
TTTGGAGGCCTAGGGACGTACCCAATTCGCCCTATAGTGAGTCGTATTACGCGCGCTCACTGGCCGTCGT
TTTACAACGTCGTGACTGGGAAAACCCTGGCGTTACCCAACTTAATCGCCTTGCAGCACATCCCCCTTTC
GCCAGCTGGCGTAATAGCGAAGAGGCCCGCACCGATCGCCCTTCCCAACAGTTGCGCAGCCTGAATGGCG
AATGGG
[124 nt withheld, positions 3367-3490]
C
[91 nt withheld, positions 3492-3582]
A
[49 nt withheld, positions 3584-3632]
CCTTTGACGTTGGAGTCCACGTTCTTT
[37 nt withheld, positions 3660-3696]
ACCCTATCTCGGTCTATTCTTTTGATTTATAAGGGATTTTGCCGATTTCGGCCTATTGGTTAAAAAATGA
GCTGATTTAACAAAAATTTAACGCGAATTTTAACAAAATATTAACGCTTACAATTTAGGTGGCACTTTTC
GGGGAAATGTGCGCGGAACCCCTATTTGTTTATTTTTCTAAATACATTCAAATATGTATCCGCTCATGAG
ACAATAACCCTGATAAATGCTTCAATAATATTGAAAAAGGAAGAGTATGAGTATTCAACATTTCCGTGTC
GCCCTTATTCCCTTTTTTGCGGCATTTTGCCTTCCTGTTTTTGCTCACCCAGAAACGCTGGTGAAAGTAA
AAGATGCTGAAGATCAGTTGGGTGCACGAGTGGGTTACATCGAACTGGATCTCAACAGCGGTAAGATCCT
TGAGAGTTTTCGCCCCGAAGAACGTTTTCCAATGATGAGCACTTTTAAAGTTCTGCTATGTGGCGCGGTA
TTATCCCGTATTGACGCCGGGCAAGAGCAACTCGGTCGCCGCATACACTATTCTCAGAATGACTTGGTTG
AGTACTCACCAGTCACAGAAAAGCATCTTACGGATGGCATGACAGTAAGAGAATTATGCAGTGCTGCCAT
AACCATGAGTGATAACACTGCGGCCAACTTACTTCTGACAACGATCGGAGGACCGAAGGAGCTAACCGCT
TTTTTGCACAACATGGGGGATCATGTAACTCGCCTTGATCGTTGGGAACCGGAGCTGAATGAAGCCATAC
CAAACGACGAGCGTGACACCACGATGCCTGTAGCAATGGCAACAACGTTGCGCAAACTATTAACTGGCGA
ACTACTTACTCTAGCTTCCCGGCAACAATTAATAGACTGGATGGAGGCGGATAAAGTTGCAGGACCACTT
CTGCGCTCGGCCCTTCCGGCTGGCTGGTTTATTGCTGATAAATCTGGAGCCGGTGAGCGTGGGTCTCGCG
GTATCATTGCAGCACTGGGGCCAGATGGTAAGCCCTCCCGTATCGTAGTTATCTACACGACGGGGAGTCA
GGCAACTATGGATGAACGAAATAGACAGATCGCTGAGATAGGTGCCTCACTGATTAAGCATTGGTAACTG
TCAGACCAAGTTTACTCATATATACTTTAGATTGATTTAAAACTTCATTTTTAATTTAAAAGGATCTAGG
TGAAGATCCTTTTTGATAATCTCATGACCAAAATCCCTTAACGTGAGTTTTCGTTCCACTGAGCGTCAGA
CCCCGTAGAAAAGATCAAAGGATCTTCTTGAGATCCTTTTTTTCTGCGCGTAATCTGCTGCTTGCAAACA
AAAAAACCACCGCTACCAGCGGTGGTTTGTTTGCCGGATCAAGAGCTACCAACTCTTTTTCCGAAGGTAA
CTGGCTTCAGCAGAGCGCAGATACCAAATACTGTTCTTCTAGTGTAGCCGTAGTTAGGCCACCACTTCAA
GAACTCTGTAGCACCGCCTACATACCTCGCTCTGCTAATCCTGTTACCAGTGGCTGCTGCCAGTGGCGAT
AAGTCGTGTCTTACCGGGTTGGACTCAAGACGATAGTTACCGGATAAGGCGCAGCGGTCGGGCTGAACGG
GGGGTTCGTGCACACAGCCCAGCTTGGAGCGAACGACCTACACCGAACTGAGATACCTACAGCGTGAGCT
ATGAGAAAGCGCCACGCTTCCCGAAGGGAGAAAGGCGGACAGGTATCCGGTAAGCGGCAGGGTCGGAACA
GGAGAGCGCACGAGGGAGCTTCCAGGGGGAAACGCCTGGTATCTTTATAGTCCTGTCGGGTTTCGCCACC
TCTGACTTGAGCGTCGATTTTTGTGATGCTCGTCAGGGGGGCGGAGCCTATGGAAAAACGCCAGCAACGC
GGCCTTTTTACGGTTCCTGGCCTTTTGCTGGCCTTTTGCTCACATGTTCTTTCCTGCGTTATCCCCTGAT
TCTGTGGATAACCGTATTACCGCCTTTGAGTGAGCTGATACCGCTCGCCGCAGCCGAACGACCGAGCGCA
GCGAGTCAGTGAGCGAGGAAGCGGAAGAGCGCCCAATACGCAAACCGCCTCTCCCCGCGCGTTGGCCGAT
TCATTAATGCAGCTGGCACGACAGGTTTCCCGACTGGAAAGCGGGCAGTGAGCGCAACGCAATTAATGTG
AGTTAGCTCACTCATTAGGCACCCCAGGCTTTACACTTTATGCTTCCGGCTCGTATGTTGTGTGGAATTG
TGAGCGGATAACAATTTCACACAGGAAACAGCTATGACCATGATTACGCCAAGCGCGCAATTAACCCTCA
CTAAAGGGAACAAAAGCTGGAGCTGCAAGCTTAATGTAGTCTTATGCAATACTCTTGTAGTCTTGCAACA
TGGTAACGATGAGTTAGCAACATGCCTTACAAGGAGAGAAAAAGCACCGTGCATGCCGATTGGTGGAAGT
AAGGTGGTACGATCGTGCCTTATTAGGAAGGCAACAGACGGGTCTGACATGGATTGGACGAACCACTGAA
TTGCCGCATTGCAGAGATATTGTATTTAAGTGCCTAGCTCGATACATAAACGGGTCTCTCTGGTTAGACC
AGATCTGAGCCTGGGAGCTCTCTGGCTAACTAGGGAACCCACTGCTTAAGCCTCAATAAAGCTTGCCTTG
AGTGCTTCAAGTAGTGTGTGCCCGTCTGTTGTGTGACTCTGGTAACTAGAGATCCCTCAGACCCTTTTAG
TCAGTGTGGAAAATCTCTAGCAGTGGCGCCCGAACAGGGACTTGAAAGCGAAAGGGAAACCAGAGGAGCT
CTCTCGACGCAGGACTCGGCTTGCTGAAGCGCGCACGGCAAGAGGCGAGGGGCGGCGACTGGTGAGTACG
CCAAAAATTTTGACTAGCGGAGGCTAGAAGGAGAGAGATGGGTGCGAGAGCGTCAGTATTAAGCGGGGGA
GAATTAGATCGCGATGGGAAAAAATTCGGTTAAGGCCAGGGGGAAAGAAAAAATATAAATTAAAACATAT
AGTATGGGCAAGCAGGGAGCTAGAACGATTCGCAGTTAATCCTGGCCTGTTAGAAACATCAGAAGGCTGT
AGACAAATACTGGGACAGCTACAACCATCCCTTCAGACAGGATCAGAAGAACTTAGATCATTATATAATA
CAGTAGCAACCCTCTATTGTGTGCATCAAAGGATAGAGATAAAAGACACCAAGGAAGCTTTAGACAAGAT
AGAGGAAGAGCAAAACAAAAGTAAGACCACCGCACAGCAAGCGGCCGCTGATCTTCAGACCTGGAGGAGG
AGATATGAGGGACAATTGGAGAAGTGAATTATATAAATATAAAGTAGTAAAAATTGAACCATTAGGAGTA
GCACCCACCAAGGCAAAGAGAAGAGTGGTGCAGAGAGAAAAAAGAGCAGTGGGAATAGGAGCTTTGTTCC
TTGGGTTCTTGGGAGCAGCAGGAAGCACTATGGGCGCAGCGTCAATGACGCTGACGGTACAGGCCAGACA
ATTATTGTCTGGTATAGTGCAGCAGCAGAACAATTTGCTGAGGGCTATTGAGGCGCAACAGCATCTGTTG
CAACTCACAGTCTGGGGCATCAAGCAGCTCCAGGCAAGAATCCTGGCTGTGGAAAGATACCTAAAGGATC
AACAGCTCCTGGGGATTTGGGGTTGCTCTGGAAAACTCATTTGCACCACTGCTGTGCCTTGGAATGCTAG
TTGGAGTAATAAATCTCTGGAACAGATTTGGAATCACACGACCTGGATGGAGTGGGACAGAGAAATTAAC
AATTACACAAGCTTAATACACTCCTTAATTGAAGAATCGCAAAACCAGCAAGAAAAGAATGAACAAGAAT
TATTGGAATTAGATAAATGGGCAAGTTTGTGGAATTGGTTTAACATAACAAATTGGCTGTGGTATATAAA
ATTATTCATAATGATAGTAGGAGGCTTGGTAGGTTTAAGAATAGTTTTTGCTGTACTTTCTATAGTGAAT
AGAGTTAGGCAGGGATATTCACCATTATCGTTTCAGACCCACCTCCCAACCCCGAGGGGACCCAGAGAGG
GCCTATTTCCCATGATTCCTTCATATTTGCATATACGATACAAGGCTGTTAGAGAGATAATTAGAATTAA
TTTGACTGTAAACACAAAGATATTAGTACAAAATACGTGACGTAGAAAGTAATAATTTCTTGGGTAGTTT
GCAGTTTTAAAATTATGTTTTAAAATGGACTATCATATGCTTACCGTAACTTGAAAGTATTTCGATTTCT
TGGCTTTATATATCTTGTGGAAAGGACGAAACACCGAACTCCCTGGAGATAAACTTGTTTTAGAGCTAGA
AATAGCAAGTTAAAATAAGGCTAGTCCGTTATCAACTTGAAAAAGTGGCACCGAGTCGGTGCTTTTTTAA
GCTTGGCGTAACTAGATCTTGAGACAAATGGCAGTATTCATCCACAATTTTAAAAGAAAAGGGGGGATTG
GGGGGTACAGTGCAGGGGAAAGAATAGTAGACATAATAGCAACAGACATACAAACTAAAGAATTACAAAA
ACAAATTACAAAAATTCAAAATTTTCGGGTTTATTACAGGGACAGCAGAGATCCACTTTGGCGCCGGCTC
GAGGGGG
Features (pLannotate 1.2.2; 29 found; start..end, strand, type, name):
     14..80      +  CDS            small t antigen (fragment): SV40 (simian virus 40) small t antigen
    106..317     +  promoter       EF-1α core promoter: core promoter for human elongation factor EF-1α
    318..1256    +  intron         EF-1α intron A: intron upstream of the start codon of human EF-1α
   1278..1877    +  CDS            PuroR (fragment): puromycin N-acetyltransferase; pac from Streptomyces; confers resistance to puromycin
   1893..2481    +  misc_feature   WPRE: woodchuck hepatitis virus posttranscriptional regulatory element
   2532..2551    +  misc_feature   cPPT/CTS (fragment): central polypurine tract and central termination sequence of HIV-1
   2553..2786    +  LTR            3' LTR (ΔU3): self-inactivating 3' long terminal repeat (LTR) from HIV-1
   2864..2985    +  polyA_signal   SV40 poly(A) signal: SV40 polyadenylation signal
   3025..3160    +  rep_origin     SV40 ori: SV40 origin of replication
   3181..3199    -  promoter       T7 promoter: promoter for bacteriophage T7 RNA polymerase
   3207..3362    +  CDS            lacZα (fragment): LacZα fragment of β-galactosidase; lacZ fragment
   3367..3795    +  rep_origin     f1 ori (sequence partly withheld): f1 bacteriophage origin of replication; arrow indicates direction of (+) strand synthesis
   3848..3952    +  promoter       AmpR promoter: bla
   3953..4813    +  CDS            AmpR: β-lactamase; bla; confers resistance to ampicillin, carbenicillin, and related antibiotics
   4984..5572    +  rep_origin     ori: high-copy-number ColE1/pMB1/pBR322/pUC origin of replication
   5755..5847    +  CDS            lacI (fragment): lac repressor; lacI; The lac repressor binds to the lac operator to inhibit transcription in E. coli. This inhibition can be relieved by adding lactose or isopropyl-β-D-thiogalactopyranoside (IPTG).
   5860..5881    +  protein_bind   CAP binding site: CAP binding activates transcription in the presence of cAMP. E. coli catabolite activator protein
   5896..5926    +  promoter       lac promoter: promoter for the E. coli lac operon
   5934..5950    +  protein_bind   lac operator: The lac repressor binds to the lac operator to inhibit transcription in E. coli. This inhibition can be relieved by adding lactose or isopropyl-β-D-thiogalactopyranoside (IPTG). lac repressor encoded by lacI
   5995..6013    +  promoter       T3 promoter: promoter for bacteriophage T3 RNA polymerase
   6041..6267    +  promoter       RSV promoter: Rous sarcoma virus enhancer/promoter
   6268..6448    +  LTR            5' LTR (truncated): truncated 5' long terminal repeat (LTR) from HIV-1
   6495..6620    +  misc_feature   HIV-1 Ψ: packaging signal of human immunodeficiency virus type 1
   6604..6967    +  CDS            HIV-1 gag (fragment): gag protein from human immunodeficiency virus 1; gag
   7113..7346    +  misc_feature   RRE: The Rev response element (RRE) of HIV-1 allows for Rev-dependent mRNA export from the nucleus to the cytoplasm.
   7723..7749    +  CDS            Rev (fragment): human immunodeficiency virus 1 (HIV-1) Rev protein; rev; enhances nuclear export of unspliced and incompletely spliced viral mRNAs
   7753..7993    +  promoter       U6 promoter: RNA polymerase III promoter for human U6 snRNA
   8023..8098    +  misc_RNA       gRNA scaffold: guide RNA scaffold for the Streptococcus pyogenes CRISPR/Cas9 system
   8154..8271    +  misc_feature   cPPT/CTS: central polypurine tract and central termination sequence of HIV-1
