[The description below was written by a language model from this plasmid's Addgene catalogue record and pLannotate feature annotations shown in this document.]
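Description:
BRDT gRNA (BRDN0001145879) is a third-generation lentiviral single-guide RNA plasmid built on the lentiGuide-Puro backbone and designed to target human BRDT (also known as BRD6, CT9 or SPGF21), with the guide chosen to match multiple annotated BRDT transcript variants. The 8.3 kb plasmid is maintained in E. coli at high copy through a ColE1/pUC-type origin and selected with ampicillin via the β-lactamase gene. An f1 origin, an SV40 origin and leftover lac, T3 and T7 elements from the cloning backbone are also annotated.

The viral transfer cassette begins with an RSV promoter fused to a truncated HIV-1 5' LTR, which makes genomic RNA production Tat-independent. It is followed by the Ψ packaging signal with a gag fragment and by the Rev response element for Rev-dependent nuclear export. Downstream, a human U6 RNA polymerase III promoter drives the BRDT-specific spacer joined to the Streptococcus pyogenes Cas9 guide scaffold. A cPPT/CTS element follows and aids nuclear import of the viral genome. A separate EF-1α core promoter with its intron A expresses puromycin N-acetyltransferase for selecting transduced mammalian cells, and a WPRE enhances transcript expression. The cassette ends in a self-inactivating ΔU3 3' LTR, with an SV40 polyadenylation signal beyond it.

The plasmid does not encode Cas9, so it must be paired with a separate Cas9 lentiviral vector or used in cells that already express the nuclease. It belongs to a human kinome gRNA collection built with optimized sgRNA design rules and is intended for CRISPR knockout of BRDT in human cells.
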