Addgene plasmid #77873: BRDT gRNA (BRDN0001145879)
Purpose: 3rd generation lentiviral gRNA plasmid targeting human BRDT
Depositing lab: John Doench & David Root. Depositing organization: Broad Institute. Publication: Optimized sgRNA design to maximize activity and minimize off-target effects of CRISPR-Cas9. Doench JG, Fusi N, Sullender M, Hegde M, Vaimberg EW, Donovan KF, Smith I, Tothova Z, Wilen C, Orchard R, Virgin HW, Listgarten J, Root DE. Nat Biotechnol. 2016 Jan 18. doi: 10.1038/nbt.3437. PubMed 26780180.
Backbone
  Vector backbone: lentiGuide-Puro
  Backbone manufacturer: Zhang Lab (Addgene plasmid # 52963)
  Vector type: Mammalian Expression, Lentiviral, CRISPR
  Selectable markers: Puromycin
Growth in bacteria
  Bacterial resistance: Ampicillin, 100 μg/mL
  Growth temperature: 37°C
  Growth strain: DH5alpha
  Copy number: High Copy
Gene/Insert
  Gene/Insert name: BRDT (alt names: BRDT; NM_001242805.2)
  gRNA/shRNA sequence: AACTCCCTGGAGATAAACTT
  Species: H. sapiens (human)
  Entrez Gene: BRDT (a.k.a. BRD6, CT9, SPGF21)
  Promoter: hU6
  Cloning method: Unknown
  Sequencing primers: 5′ U6-F; 3′ pS2-R
Terms and licenses: Academic/Nonprofit Terms; Industry Terms: Not Available to Industry
Depositor comments: The gRNA was designed to target the following Genbank reference sequence(s): NM_001242805.2,NM_001242806.2,NM_001242807.2,NM_001242808.2,NM_001242810.2,NM_001726.4,NM_207189.3. Note that this plasmid does NOT contain Cas9. It should be used in conjunction with lentiCas9-Blast (Addgene #52962) or otherwise with cell lines already expressing Cas9. Browse the full kinome gRNA library at http://www.addgene.org/pooled-library/broadgpp-human-kinome/ or visit http://www.broadinstitute.org/rnai/public/ for detailed protocols and information.
How to cite: BRDT gRNA (BRDN0001145879) was a gift from John Doench & David Root (Addgene plasmid # 77873 ; http://n2t.net/addgene:77873 ; RRID:Addgene_77873)
