>Addgene plasmid #77873 | BRDT gRNA (BRDN0001145879) | depositor partial sequence | sequence record 145333 | Target Sequence
AACTCCCTGGAGATAAACTT
