>Addgene plasmid #77873 | BRDT gRNA (BRDN0001145879) | addgene partial sequence | sequence record 188563 | hU6-F
GTAGAAAGTAATAATTTCTTGGGTAGTTTGCAGCTTTTAAAATTATGTTTTAAAATGGACTATCATATGC
TTACCGTAACTTGAAAGTATTTCGATTTCTTGGCTTTATATATCTTGTGGAAAGGACGAAACACCGAACT
CCCTGGAGATAAACTTGTTTTAGAGCTAGAAATAGCAAGTTAAAATAAGGCTAGTCCGTTATCAACTTGA
AAAAGTGGCACCGAGTCGGTGCTTTTTTAAGCTTGGCGTAACTAGATCTTGAGACAAATGGCAGTATTCA
TCCACAATTTTAAAAGAAAAGGGGGGATTGGGGGGTACAGTGCAGGGGAAAGAATAGTAGACATAATAGC
AACAGACATACAAACTAAAGAATTACAAAAACAAATTACAAAAATTCAAAATTTTCGGGTTTATTACAGG
GACAGCAGAGATCCACTTTGGCGCCGGCTCGAGGGGGCCCGGGTGCAAAGATGGATAAAGTTTTAAACAG
AGAGGAATCTTTGCAGCTAATGGACCTTCTAGGTCTTGAAAGGAGTGGGAATTGGCTCCGGTGCCCGTCA
GTGGGCAGAG
